LOCUS       Exported 128 bp ds-DNA linear SYN 26-MAY-2021
DEFINITION  synthetic linear DNA
ACCESSION   .
VERSION     .
KEYWORDS    Top7 V48V
SOURCE      synthetic DNA construct
  ORGANISM  synthetic DNA construct
REFERENCE   1 (bases 1 to 128)
  AUTHORS   Kuhlman B, Dantas G, Ireton GC, Varani G, Stoddard BL, Baker D
  TITLE     Design of a novel globular protein fold with atomic-level accuracy.
  JOURNAL   Science. 2003 Nov 21. 302(5649):1364-8.
  PUBMED    14631033
REFERENCE   2 (bases 1 to 128)
  AUTHORS   .
  TITLE     Direct Submission
  JOURNAL   Exported May 26, 2021 from SnapGene Server 1.1.58
            http://www.snapgene.com
FEATURES             Location/Qualifiers
     source          1..128
                     /organism="synthetic DNA construct"
                     /mol_type="other DNA"
ORIGIN
        1 acatcaaaaa acagggggct aaacgcgttc gcatctcgat taccgctcgt acgaaaaaag
       61 aagcagaaaa atttgccgcg attttgatta aagttttcgc cgaactgggt tataatgata
      121 ttaacgtt
//
