>Addgene plasmid #12393 | Top7 V48V | depositor partial sequence | sequence record 7298 | Author sequence
ATGGGGGATATCCAGGTTCAAGTGAACATTGACGATAATGGTAAAAACTTCGATTATACTTATACCGTGA
CCACAGAATCGGAATTACAGAAGGTTTTGAACGAACTGAAAGACTACATCAAAAAACAGGGGGCTAAACG
CGTTCGCATCTCGATTACCGCTCGTACGAAAAAAGAAGCAGAAAAATTTGCCGCGATTTTGATTAAAGTT
TTCGCCGAACTGGGTTATAATGATATTAACGTTACGTGGGACGGCGATACGGTGACAGTGGAAGGACAGT
TAGAGGGCGGTTCTCTCGAGCACCACCACCACCACCACTGA
