[The description below was written by a language model from this plasmid's Addgene catalogue record and the feature table of its GenBank file.]
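Description:
Top7 V48V is a bacterial expression plasmid built on the pET29 b(+) backbone (listed as 5371 bp without insert), carrying a 321 bp synthetic gene for Top7, a computationally designed globular protein with a novel fold. According to the depositor, the coding sequence was commercially synthesized with codon usage optimized for Escherichia coli and then subcloned into the pET29 b(+) vector by restriction cloning. The plasmid confers kanamycin resistance and is catalogued as high copy. The record does not itemize the origin of replication or other backbone elements. The "V48V" designation in the name is not explained in the record, so its meaning, for example whether it marks a silent or reference variant at position 48, cannot be stated.

Expression is driven by the T7 promoter, so transcription depends on T7 RNA polymerase supplied by the host. The plasmid is maintained in a cloning strain that lacks the polymerase, while a DE3 lysogen such as BL21(DE3)pLysS is recommended for protein production. A C-terminal 6xHis tag is fused to the insert, which would allow purification of the protein by immobilized metal affinity chromatography. The associated publication concerns the design of a new protein fold with atomic-level accuracy, which suggests the construct is used to produce recombinant Top7 for biophysical and structural characterization.

The sequence record held for this plasmid covers only a 128 bp fragment and has no annotated features beyond the source entry. It therefore provides no independent confirmation of the promoter, tag or insert, and the description above rests on the catalogue fields and depositor comments.
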