Addgene plasmid #12393: Top7 V48V
Depositing lab: David Baker. Depositing organization: University of Washington. Publication: Design of a novel globular protein fold with atomic-level accuracy. Kuhlman B, Dantas G, Ireton GC, Varani G, Stoddard BL, Baker D. Science. 2003 Nov 21. 302(5649):1364-8. 10.1126/science.1089427 PubMed 14631033.
Backbone
  Vector backbone: pet29 b(+)
  Backbone size w/o insert (bp): 5371
  Vector type: Bacterial Expression
Growth in bacteria
  Bacterial resistance: Kanamycin, 50 μg/mL
  Growth temperature: 37°C
  Growth strain: DH5alpha
  Growth instructions: Plasmids are provided in DH5 alpha, but for protein expression, BL21(DE3)pLysS is recommended.
  Copy number: High Copy
Gene/Insert
  Gene/Insert name: Top7 V48V
  Insert size (bp): 321
  Tag / fusion protein: 6xHis (C terminal on insert)
  Cloning method: Restriction Enzyme
  Sequencing primers: 5′ T7
Terms and licenses: Academic/Nonprofit Terms; Industry Terms: Not Available to Industry
Depositor comments: A synthetic gene with the Top7 sequence under the control of the T7 promoter, a C-terminal 6X His tag, and codon usage optimized for Escherichia coli was obtained from BlueHeron Biotechnologies. The gene was then subcloned into the pet29 b(+) vector from Novagen.
How to cite: Top7 V48V was a gift from David Baker (Addgene plasmid # 12393 ; http://n2t.net/addgene:12393 ; RRID:Addgene_12393)
